Addgene plasmid #147999: pLNHA-C1-HsNot1iso1_840-1605-del1097-1110-IKGRQtoDSYAA_X
Purpose: Mammalian Expression of HsNot1iso1_840-1605-del1097-1110-IKGRQtoDSYAA
Depositing lab: Elisa Izaurralde. Depositing organization: Max Planck Institute for Developmental Biology. Publication: A DDX6-CNOT1 complex and W-binding pockets in CNOT9 reveal direct links between miRNA target recognition and silencing. Chen Y, Boland A, Kuzuoglu-Ozturk D, Bawankar P, Loh B, Chang CT, Weichenrieder O, Izaurralde E. Mol Cell. 2014 Jun 5;54(5):737-50. doi: 10.1016/j.molcel.2014.03.034. Epub 2014 Apr 24. PubMed 24768540.
Backbone
  Vector backbone: Unknown
  Vector type: Mammalian Expression
Growth in bacteria
  Bacterial resistance: Kanamycin, 50 μg/mL
  Growth temperature: 37°C
  Growth strain: DH5alpha
  Copy number: High Copy
Gene/Insert
  Gene/Insert name: HsNot1iso1_840-1605-del1097-1110-IKGRQtoDSYAA
  Species: H. sapiens (human)
  Mutation: 1 silent mutation compared to the sequence of isoform 1 given by NCBI: NM_016284.4
  Entrez Gene: CNOT1 (a.k.a. AD-005, CDC39, HPE12, NOT1, NOT1H, VIBOS)
  Cloning method: Unknown
Terms and licenses: Academic/Nonprofit Terms; Industry Terms: Not Available to Industry
Depositor comments: Plasmids from this collection were made available to the research community and donated after the lab closed. Please note that the sequence provided by the depositing laboratory may be theoretical/predicted or based on Sanger sequencing results. There may be discrepancies between sequencing results obtained by Addgene and the depositor sequence. If an Addgene verified sequence is not available, please contact before placing your order to request that our lab fully sequence the plasmid.
How to cite: pLNHA-C1-HsNot1iso1_840-1605-del1097-1110-IKGRQtoDSYAA_X was a gift from Elisa Izaurralde (Addgene plasmid # 147999 ; http://n2t.net/addgene:147999 ; RRID:Addgene_147999)
