[The description below was written by a language model from this plasmid's Addgene catalogue record and pLannotate feature annotations shown in this document.]
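Description:
pLNHA-C1-HsNot1iso1_840-1605-del1097-1110-IKGRQtoDSYAA_X is a 6.4 kb mammalian expression plasmid encoding a mutated internal fragment of human CNOT1 (isoform 1), the scaffold subunit of the CCR4-NOT deadenylase complex. The catalogue lists the backbone as unknown. The annotated layout (CMV enhancer/promoter, an N-terminal fusion position, a residual multiple cloning site, SV40 poly(A), f1 ori, and an SV40-driven NeoR/KanR cassette) resembles a C1-type N-terminal fusion vector. The plasmid is propagated in E. coli at high copy from a ColE1/pUC-type origin under kanamycin selection. The Tn5 aminoglycoside phosphotransferase is preceded by both a bacterial (bla) promoter and the SV40 early promoter and is followed by the HSV TK poly(A) signal, so it could also support G418 selection in mammalian cells.

Downstream of the CMV promoter and a short T7 promoter, the open reading frame starts with a fragment of the bacteriophage lambda N protein. This is followed by CNOT1 sequence that, according to the construct name, covers residues 840–1605. The "LNHA" in the name suggests a lambda N plus HA tag, although the feature table does not annotate an HA epitope separately. The lambda N peptide binds BoxB RNA hairpins, so fusions of this type are commonly used to tether a protein to a BoxB-containing reporter mRNA and measure its effect on translation or mRNA stability. The record itself states only mammalian expression as the purpose.

By its name, the insert carries a deletion of residues 1097–1110 and an IKGRQ-to-DSYAA substitution, and the depositor notes one silent change relative to the reference transcript. The record does not say what these mutations do. The associated publication concerns a DDX6–CNOT1 complex and miRNA-mediated silencing. The depositor sequence may be theoretical rather than experimentally verified.
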