Features (pLannotate 1.2.2; 17 found; start..end, strand, type, name):
     61..364     +  enhancer       CMV enhancer: human cytomegalovirus immediate early enhancer
    365..568     +  promoter       CMV promoter: human cytomegalovirus (CMV) immediate early promoter
    564..597     +  LTR            5' LTR (truncated) (fragment): truncated 5' long terminal repeat (LTR) from HIV-1
    613..631     +  promoter       T7 promoter: promoter for bacteriophage T7 RNA polymerase
    665..730     +  CDS            N (fragment): REGN_LAMBD - Experimental evidence at protein level: Swiss-Prot protein existence level 1. Plays a role as a transcriptional antitermination factor that allows the virus to initiate its lytic phase. Activates expression of the delayed viral early genes by modifying host RNA polymerase (RNAP) into a form that is resistant to termination signals. This antitermination function requires the host NusA protein which serves to stabilize the interaction between antitermination protein N and host RNA polymerase. From Escherichia phage lambda (Bacteriophage lambda).
    758..3067    +  CDS            CNOT1 (fragment): CNOT1_HUMAN - Also known as CDC39, KIAA1007, NOT1. Experimental evidence at protein level: Swiss-Prot protein existence level 1. Scaffolding component of the CCR4-NOT complex which is one of the major cellular mRNA deadenylases and is linked to various cellular processes including bulk mRNA degradation, miRNA-mediated repression, translational repression during translational initiation and general transcription regulation. Additional complex functions may be a consequence of its influence on mRNA expression. Its scaffolding function implies its interaction with the catalytic complex module and
   3071..3092    +  misc_feature   MCS (fragment): multiple cloning site
   3104..3188    +  CDS            large T antigen (fragment): large T antigen from SV40 (simian virus 40)
   3211..3332    +  polyA_signal   SV40 poly(A) signal: SV40 polyadenylation signal
   3366..3794    -  rep_origin     f1 ori (sequence partly withheld): f1 bacteriophage origin of replication; arrow indicates direction of (+) strand synthesis
   3821..3925    +  promoter       AmpR promoter: bla
   3927..4284    +  promoter       SV40 promoter: SV40 enhancer and early promoter
   4319..5113    +  CDS            NeoR/KanR: aminoglycoside phosphotransferase from Tn5; aph(3')-II (or nptII); confers resistance to neomycin, kanamycin, and G418 (Geneticin®)
   5134..5286    +  CDS            ble (fragment): BLE_KLEPN - Experimental evidence at protein level: Swiss-Prot protein existence level 1. Binding protein with a strong affinity to the bleomycin family of antibiotics. Binds to CL990; an antimitotic-antibiotic compound. From Klebsiella pneumoniae.
   5345..5392    +  polyA_signal   HSV TK poly(A) signal: herpes simplex virus thymidine kinase polyadenylation signal (Cole and Stacy, 1985)
   5483..5499    -  polyA_signal   bGH poly(A) signal (fragment): bovine growth hormone polyadenylation signal
   5721..6309    +  rep_origin     ori: high-copy-number ColE1/pMB1/pBR322/pUC origin of replication
>Addgene plasmid #147999 | pLNHA-C1-HsNot1iso1_840-1605-del1097-1110-IKGRQtoDSYAA_X | depositor full sequence | sequence record 290446 | Full Sequence
TAGTTATTAATAGTAATCAATTACGGGGTCATTAGTTCATAGCCCATATATGGAGTTCCGCGTTACATAA
CTTACGGTAAATGGCCCGCCTGGCTGACCGCCCAACGACCCCCGCCCATTGACGTCAATAATGACGTATG
TTCCCATAGTAACGCCAATAGGGACTTTCCATTGACGTCAATGGGTGGAGTATTTACGGTAAACTGCCCA
CTTGGCAGTACATCAAGTGTATCATATGCCAAGTACGCCCCCTATTGACGTCAATGACGGTAAATGGCCC
GCCTGGCATTATGCCCAGTACATGACCTTATGGGACTTTCCTACTTGGCAGTACATCTACGTATTAGTCA
TCGCTATTACCATGGTGATGCGGTTTTGGCAGTACATCAATGGGCGTGGATAGCGGTTTGACTCACGGGG
ATTTCCAAGTCTCCACCCCATTGACGTCAATGGGAGTTTGTTTTGGCACCAAAATCAACGGGACTTTCCA
AAATGTCGTAACAACTCCGCCCCATTGACGCAAATGGGCGGTAGGCGTGTACGGTGGGAGGTCTATATAA
GCAGAGCTCTCTGGCTAACTAGAGAACCCACTGCTTACTGGCTTATCGAAATTAATACGACTCACTATAG
GGAGACCCAAGCTCTAGCGCTACCGGTCGCCACCATGGACGCACAAACACGACGACGTGAGCGTCGCGCT
GAGAAACAAGCTCAATGGAAAGCTGCAAACGGTGGATCTCCTCCACATATGGCTTACCCATACGATGTTC
CAGATTACGCTCCTCCATCTCGAGCCATGTTTAGTAAAGAGATAGATGATGAAGCAAACAGCTATTTCCA
GCGAATATATAATCATCCACCACATCCAACCATGTCTGTTGATGAGGTATTAGAAATGCTGCAGAGATTT
AAAGACTCTACTATAAAGAGGGAACGAGAAGTATTTAACTGTATGCTAAGGAACTTGTTTGAAGAATATC
GTTTTTTTCCCCAGTATCCTGATAAAGAGTTACATATAACAGCCTGCCTATTTGGTGGTATAATTGAGAA
AGGACTGGTCACTTACATGGCACTAGGTCTGGCTCTACGATATGTTCTTGAAGCCTTACGCAAGCCTTTT
GGATCCAAAATGTATTATTTCGGGATTGCTGCACTAGATAGATTTAAAAACAGATTGAAGGACTATCCCC
AGTATTGTCAGCATTTGGCTTCTATCAGTCACTTTATGCAATTTCCACATCATTTACAGGAGTATATTGA
GTATGGACAGCAGTCTAGAGATCCTCCTGTGAAAATGCAAGGCTCTATCACAACCCCTGGAAGTATTGCA
CTGGCTCAGGCCCAGGCTCAGGCCCAGGTTCCAGCAAAAGCTCCTCTTGCTGGTCAAGTTAGCACTATGG
TAACCACCTCAACAACTACCACTGTTGCTAAAACGGTTACGGTCACCAGGCCAACTGGAGTCAGCTTTAA
GAAAGATGTGCCACCTTCTATTAATACTACAAATATAGATACGTTGCTTGTGGCCACAGATCAAACTGAG
AGAATTGTGGAGCCCCCAGAAAATATCCAGGGTAGTAGTGGTATGACACAAAAGGTTGAAGAGCTAAAGG
AAACGGTGAAAGAAGAATTTATGCCTTGGGTTTCACAGTATCTGGTTATGAAGAGAGTCAGTATTGAGCC
AAACTTTCATAGCCTGTATTCAAACTTCCTTGACACGCTGAAGAATCCTGAATTTAACAAGATGGTTCTG
AATGAGACCTACAGAAACATTAAAGTGCTCCTGACCTCTGATAAAGCTGCAGCCAATTTCTCAGATCGTT
CTTTGCTGAAGAACTTGGGACATTGGCTAGGAATGATCACATTAGCTAAAAACAAACCCATCTTACACAC
TGACTTGGATGTGAAATCATTGCTGCTAGAGGCTTATGTTAAAGGACAACAAGAATTGCTCTATGTAGTG
CCCTTTGTTGCCAAAGTCTTAGAATCTAGCATTCGTAGTGTGGTTTTTAGGCCACCAAACCCTTGGACAA
TGGCAATTATGAATGTATTAGCTGAGCTACATCAGGAGCATGACTTAAAGTTAAACTTGAAGTTTGAAAT
CGAGGTTCTCTGCAAGAACCTTGCATTAGACATCAATGAGCTAAAACCTGGAAACCTCCTAAAGGATAAA
GATCGCCTGAAGAATTTAGATGAGCAACTCTCTGCTCCAAAGAAAGATGTCAAGCAGCCAGAAGAACTCC
CTCCCATCACAACCACAACAACTTCTACTACACCAGCTACCAACACCACTTGTACAGCCACGGTTCCACC
ACAGCCACAGTACAGCTACCACGACATCAATGTCTATTCCCTTGCGGGCTTGGCACCACACATTACTCTA
AATCCAACAATTCCCTTGTTTCAGGCCCATCCACAGTTGAAGCAGTGTGTGCGTCAGGCAATTGAACGGG
CTGTCCAGGAGCTGGTCCATCCTGTGGTGGATCGATCAATTAAGATTGCCATGACTACTTGTGAGCAAGA
TGTCAGGTCGGATTTTGCCCTGGATTCGGAGGAATCTCGAATGCGAATAGCAGCTCATCACATGATGCGT
AACTTGACAGCTTACATGGCTATGATTACATGCGCTGAACCTTTGCTCATGAGCATATCTACCAACTTAA
AAAACAGTTTTGCCTCAGCCCTTCGTACTGCTTCCCCACAACAAAGAGAAATGATGGATCAGGCAGCTGC
TCAATTAGCTCAGGACAATTGTGAGTTGGCTTGCTGTTTTATTCAGAAGACTGCAGTAGAAAAAGCAGGC
CCTGAGATGGACAAGAGATTAGCAACTGAATTTGAGCTGAGAAAACATGCTAGGCAAGAAGGACGCAGAT
ACTGTGATCCTGTTGTTTTAACATATGCTGCTGAACGGATGCCAGAGCAAATCAGGCTGAAAGTTGGTGG
TGTGGACCCAAAGCAGTTGGCTGTTTACGAAGAGTTTGCACGCAATGTTCCTGGCTTCTTACCTACAAAT
GACTTAAGTCAGCCCACGGGATTTTTAGCCCAGCCCATGAAGCAAGCTTGGGCAACATAGCCGCGGGCCC
GGGATCCACCGGATCTAGATAACTGATCATAATCAGCCATACCACATTTGTAGAGGTTTTACTTGCTTTA
AAAAACCTCCCACACCTCCCCCTGAACCTGAAACATAAAATGAATGCAATTGTTGTTGTTAACTTGTTTA
TTGCAGCTTATAATGGTTACAAATAAAGCAATAGCATCACAAATTTCACAAATAAAGCATTTTTTTCACT
GCATTCTAGTTGTGGTTTGTCCAAACTCATCAATGTATCTTAACGCGTAAATTGTAAGCGTTAATATTTT
GTTAAAATTCGCGTTAAATTTTTGTTAAATCAGCTCATTTTTTAACCAATAGGCCGAAATCGGCAAAATC
CCTTATAAATCAAAAGAATAGACCGAGATAGGGT
[37 nt withheld, positions 3465-3501]
AAAGAACGTGGACTCCAACGTCAAAGG
[49 nt withheld, positions 3529-3577]
T
[91 nt withheld, positions 3579-3669]
G
[124 nt withheld, positions 3671-3794]
CAGGTGGCACTTTTCGGGGAAATGTGCGCGGAACCCCTATTTGTTTATTTTTCTAAATACATTCAAATAT
GTATCCGCTCATGAGACAATAACCCTGATAAATGCTTCAATAATATTGAAAAAGGAAGAGTCCTGAGGCG
GAAAGAACCAGCTGTGGAATGTGTGTCAGTTAGGGTGTGGAAAGTCCCCAGGCTCCCCAGCAGGCAGAAG
TATGCAAAGCATGCATCTCAATTAGTCAGCAACCAGGTGTGGAAAGTCCCCAGGCTCCCCAGCAGGCAGA
AGTATGCAAAGCATGCATCTCAATTAGTCAGCAACCATAGTCCCGCCCCTAACTCCGCCCATCCCGCCCC
TAACTCCGCCCAGTTCCGCCCATTCTCCGCCCCATGGCTGACTAATTTTTTTTATTTATGCAGAGGCCGA
GGCCGCCTCGGCCTCTGAGCTATTCCAGAAGTAGTGAGGAGGCTTTTTTGGAGGCCTAGGCTTTTGCAAA
GATCGATCAAGAGACAGGATGAGGATCGTTTCGCATGATTGAACAAGATGGATTGCACGCAGGTTCTCCG
GCCGCTTGGGTGGAGAGGCTATTCGGCTATGACTGGGCACAACAGACAATCGGCTGCTCTGATGCCGCCG
TGTTCCGGCTGTCAGCGCAGGGGCGCCCGGTTCTTTTTGTCAAGACCGACCTGTCCGGTGCCCTGAATGA
ACTGCAAGACGAGGCAGCGCGGCTATCGTGGCTGGCCACGACGGGCGTTCCTTGCGCAGCTGTGCTCGAC
GTTGTCACTGAAGCGGGAAGGGACTGGCTGCTATTGGGCGAAGTGCCGGGGCAGGATCTCCTGTCATCTC
ACCTTGCTCCTGCCGAGAAAGTATCCATCATGGCTGATGCAATGCGGCGGCTGCATACGCTTGATCCGGC
TACCTGCCCATTCGACCACCAAGCGAAACATCGCATCGAGCGAGCACGTACTCGGATGGAAGCCGGTCTT
GTCGATCAGGATGATCTGGACGAAGAGCATCAGGGGCTCGCGCCAGCCGAACTGTTCGCCAGGCTCAAGG
CGAGCATGCCCGACGGCGAGGATCTCGTCGTGACCCATGGCGATGCCTGCTTGCCGAATATCATGGTGGA
AAATGGCCGCTTTTCTGGATTCATCGACTGTGGCCGGCTGGGTGTGGCGGACCGCTATCAGGACATAGCG
TTGGCTACCCGTGATATTGCTGAAGAGCTTGGCGGCGAATGGGCTGACCGCTTCCTCGTGCTTTACGGTA
TCGCCGCTCCCGATTCGCAGCGCATCGCCTTCTATCGCCTTCTTGACGAGTTCTTCTGAGCGGGACTCTG
GGGTTCGAAATGACCGACCAAGCGACGCCCAACCTGCCATCACGAGATTTCGATTCCACCGCCGCCTTCT
ATGAAAGGTTGGGCTTCGGAATCGTTTTCCGGGACGCCGGCTGGATGATCCTCCAGCGCGGGGATCTCAT
GCTGGAGTTCTTCGCCCACCCTAGGGGGAGGCTAACTGAAACACGGAAGGAGACAATACCGGAAGGAACC
CGCGCTATGACGGCAATAAAAAGACAGAATAAAACGCACGGTGTTGGGTCGTTTGTTCATAAACGCGGGG
TTCGGTCCCAGGGCTGGCACTCTGTCGATACCCCACCGAGACCCCATTGGGGCCAATACGCCCGCGTTTC
TTCCTTTTCCCCACCCCACCCCCCAAGTTCGGGTGAAGGCCCAGGGCTCGCAGCCAACGTCGGGGCGGCA
GGCCCTGCCATAGCCTCAGGTTACTCATATATACTTTAGATTGATTTAAAACTTCATTTTTAATTTAAAA
GGATCTAGGTGAAGATCCTTTTTGATAATCTCATGACCAAAATCCCTTAACGTGAGTTTTCGTTCCACTG
AGCGTCAGACCCCGTAGAAAAGATCAAAGGATCTTCTTGAGATCCTTTTTTTCTGCGCGTAATCTGCTGC
TTGCAAACAAAAAAACCACCGCTACCAGCGGTGGTTTGTTTGCCGGATCAAGAGCTACCAACTCTTTTTC
CGAAGGTAACTGGCTTCAGCAGAGCGCAGATACCAAATACTGTCCTTCTAGTGTAGCCGTAGTTAGGCCA
CCACTTCAAGAACTCTGTAGCACCGCCTACATACCTCGCTCTGCTAATCCTGTTACCAGTGGCTGCTGCC
AGTGGCGATAAGTCGTGTCTTACCGGGTTGGACTCAAGACGATAGTTACCGGATAAGGCGCAGCGGTCGG
GCTGAACGGGGGGTTCGTGCACACAGCCCAGCTTGGAGCGAACGACCTACACCGAACTGAGATACCTACA
GCGTGAGCTATGAGAAAGCGCCACGCTTCCCGAAGGGAGAAAGGCGGACAGGTATCCGGTAAGCGGCAGG
GTCGGAACAGGAGAGCGCACGAGGGAGCTTCCAGGGGGAAACGCCTGGTATCTTTATAGTCCTGTCGGGT
TTCGCCACCTCTGACTTGAGCGTCGATTTTTGTGATGCTCGTCAGGGGGGCGGAGCCTATGGAAAAACGC
CAGCAACGCGGCCTTTTTACGGTTCCTGGCCTTTTGCTGGCCTTTTGCTCACATGTTCTTTCCTGCGTTA
TCCCCTGATTCTGTGGATAACCGTATTACCGCCATGCAT
